>Addgene plasmid #12641 | LNCX BMP-RII | addgene partial sequence | sequence record 19065 | LNCX 5'-AGCTCGTTTAGTGAACCGTCAGATC-3'
GTTTTGACTCCATAGAAGACACCGGGACCGATCCAGCCTCCGCGGCCCCAAGCCCTCGAGGGCTTGTTAA
TTCAAGCTTCTTGGCTGGCCCAGGGATGACTTCCTCGCTGCAGCGGCCCTGGCGGGTGCCCTGGCTACCA
TGGACCATCCTGCTGGTCAGCACTGCGGCTGCTTCGCAGAATCAAGAACGGCTATGTGCGTTTAAAGATC
CGTATCAGCAAGACCTTGGGATAGGTGAGAGTAGAATCTCTCATGAAAATGGGACAATATTATGCTCGAA
AGGTAGCACCTGCTATGGCCTTTGGGAGAAATCAAAAGGGGACATAAATCTTGTAAAACAAGGATGTTGG
TCTCACATTGGAGATCCCCAAGAGTGTCACTATGAAGAATGTGTAGTAACTACCACTCCTCCCTCAATTC
AGAATGGAACATACCGTTTCTGCTGTTGTAGCACAGATTTATGTAATGTCAACTTTACTGAGAATTTTCC
ACCTCCTGACACAACACCACTCAGTCCACCTCATTCATTTAACCGAGATGAGACAATAATCATTGCTTTG
GCATCAGTCTCTGTATTAGCTGTTTTGATAGTTGCCTTATGCTTTGGATACAGAATGTTGACAGGAGACC
GTAAACAAGGTCTTCACAGTATGAACATGATGGAGGCAGCAGCATCCGAACCCTCTCTTGATCTAGATAA
TCTGAAACTGTGGGAGCTGATTGGCCGAGGTCGATATGGAGCAGTATATAAAGGCTCCTTGGATG
