[The description below was written by a language model from this plasmid's Addgene catalogue record.]
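Description:
LNCX BMP-RII is a retroviral mammalian expression plasmid built on the LNCX backbone (about 6.6 kb without insert) that carries a human BMPR2 cDNA encoding the bone morphogenetic protein type II receptor. It is maintained in E. coli as a high-copy plasmid under ampicillin selection. In mammalian cells, stable transductants or transfectants are selected with G418 through the vector's neomycin resistance marker. No feature table accompanies the record, so the regulatory elements are not itemised. By general convention the LNCX design places the neomycin resistance gene under control of the 5′ long terminal repeat and drives the cloned insert from an internal CMV immediate-early promoter. The LTRs and packaging signal allow the transcript to be packaged into virions when the plasmid is introduced into a suitable packaging cell line.

The insert is listed at roughly 1.7 kb and was cloned into an HpaI site, which was destroyed at both junctions during cloning. A Flag epitope is recorded as an N-terminal tag contributed by the backbone, allowing the expressed receptor to be detected or immunoprecipitated with anti-Flag antibodies. The stated insert size seems short for the complete long-form BMPR2 coding region, but the record does not say which isoform or portion of the receptor is present. Part of the plasmid derives from a construct made in another laboratory. The associated publication concerns cooperation between BMP and retinoic acid signalling in driving osteoblast differentiation of preadipocytes, which points to use of the vector for stable, retrovirus-mediated expression of the receptor in cultured mammalian cells to study BMP signalling and cell fate.
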