Addgene plasmid #12641: LNCX BMP-RII
Depositing lab: Rik Derynck. Depositing organization: University of California, San Francisco (UCSF). Publication: Bone morphogenetic protein and retinoic acid signaling cooperate to induce osteoblast differentiation of preadipocytes. Skillington J, Choy L, Derynck R. J Cell Biol. 2002 Oct 14. 159(1):135-46. 10.1083/jcb.200204060 PubMed 12379805.
Backbone
  Vector backbone: LNCX
  Backbone size w/o insert (bp): 6600
  Vector type: Mammalian Expression, Retroviral
  Selectable markers: Neomycin (select with G418)
Growth in bacteria
  Bacterial resistance: Ampicillin, 100 μg/mL
  Growth temperature: 37°C
  Growth strain: DH5alpha
  Copy number: High Copy
Gene/Insert
  Gene/Insert name: BMP-RII
  Species: H. sapiens (human)
  Insert size (bp): 1700
  Entrez Gene: BMPR2 (a.k.a. BMPR-II, BMPR3, BMR2, BRK-3, POVD1, PPH1, T-ALK)
  Tag / fusion protein: Flag (N terminal on backbone)
  Cloning method: Restriction Enzyme; 5′ cloning site HpaI (destroyed during cloning); 3′ cloning site HpaI (destroyed during cloning)
  Sequencing primers: 5′ LNCX
Resource information
  A portion of this plasmid was derived from a plasmid made by: J. Massague, MSKCC, NY.
Terms and licenses: Academic/Nonprofit Terms; Industry Terms: Not Available to Industry
How to cite: LNCX BMP-RII was a gift from Rik Derynck (Addgene plasmid # 12641 ; http://n2t.net/addgene:12641 ; RRID:Addgene_12641)
